>Addgene plasmid #185162 | pST_Baker_TJ_190 (pBS0298) | addgene full sequence | sequence record 366738 | Addgene NGS Result
ATCCCCTATGGTGCACTCTCAGTACAATCTGCTCTGATGCCGCATAGTTAAGCCAGTATCTGCTCCCTGC
TTGTGTGTTGGAGGTCGCTGAGTAGTGCGCGAGCAAAATTTAAGCTACAACAAGGCAAGGCTTGACCGAC
AATTGCATGAAGAATCTGCTTAGGGTTAGGCGTTTTGCGCTGCTTCGCGATGTACGGGCCAGATATACGC
GTTGACATTGATTATTGACTAGTTATTAATAGTAATCAATTACGGGGTCATTAGTTCATAGCCCATATAT
GGAGTTCCGCGTTACATAACTTACGGTAAATGGCCCGCCTGGCTGACCGCCCAACGACCCCCGCCCATTG
ACGTCAATAATGACGTATGTTCCCATAGTAACGCCAATAGGGACTTTCCATTGACGTCAATGGGTGGAGT
ATTTACGGTAAACTGCCCACTTGGCAGTACATCAAGTGTATCATATGCCAAGTACGCCCCCTATTGACGT
CAATGACGGTAAATGGCCCGCCTGGCATTATGCCCAGTACATGACCTTATGGGACTTTCCTACTTGGCAG
TACATCTACGTATTAGTCATCGCTATTACCATGGTGATGCGGTTTTGGCAGTACATCAATGGGCGTGGAT
AGCGGTTTGACTCACGGGGATTTCCAAGTCTCCACCCCATTGACGTCAATGGGAGTTTGTTTTGGCACCA
AAATCAACGGGACTTTCCAAAATGTCGTAACAACTCCGCCCCATTGACGCAAATGGGCGGTAGGCGTGTA
CGGTGGGAGGTCTATATAAGCAGAGCTCTCTGGCTAACTAGAGAACCCACTGCTTACTGGCTTATCGAAA
TTAATACGACTCACTATAGGGAGACCCAAGCTGGCTAGCCACCATGGGTGGCAGCGGATGGGGACCTCTG
AGGGAAGTGTTGGAAGAGGCCCTTCGCGCGCTTGAAGAACTTGCTCGGGAGCGAGGTGACAAAGAGAAAG
TTGAAGAGGTCAAGAAAGAAAAGGAAGAGGAAGAGGAAGAAAAGGAAAAGAATAAAGAAGAGGCGAAGGA
GTTGGCAGAACTTATCAAGGAAAATCCTCTGGTACGCGTATTGGTTGAGGCCCTCAGAGCCCTTGTTGAA
CTTGCTGAGGAGCGTGGGGATCTCGAGAAAGTGGAAGAGGTGGCCGAAGAAGTGAAAGAAGAGATAGAAG
AGCTTAGGGAAAATAAAGAAGAAGCGAAAGAACTCGCTGAACTTATCAAGGAGAACCCCCTCGTTCGGGT
CCTCGTTGAGGCACTGAGGGCGCTCGTTGAACTTGCCGAAGAACGCGGTGACTTGGAAAAGGTAGAGGAA
GTTGCCGAAGAAGTTAAAGAAGAAATCGAAGAATTGAGAGAGAACAAAGAAGAAGCTAAAGAGCTCGCCG
AGCTCATTAAGGAAAACCCACTCGTCAGGGTTCTTGTAGAGGCGCTCCGCGCACTTGTTGAATTGGCTGA
AGAGCGCGGAGACCTTGAAAAGGTCGAAGAAGTCGCAGAAGAAGTTAAGGAAGAAATTGAAGAGCTCAGG
GAGAATAAGGAAGAGGCCAAAGAATTGGCTGAATTGATCAAAGAAAATCCGCTTGTACGGGTTCTTGTAG
AAGCCTTGCGTGCACTTGTCGAACTCGCCGAAGAACGGGGCGATCTCGAAAAGGTTGAGGAAGTTGCAGA
AGAAGTTAAAGAAGAGATAGAGGAGCTTCGGGAATAAGGATCTGGGGACTACAAGGACGACGACGACAAG
TGAACCCGCTGATCAGCCTCGACTGTGCCTTCTAGTTGCCAGCCATCTGTTGTTTGCCCCTCCCCCGTGC
CTTCCTTGACCCTGGAAGGTGCCACTCCCACTGTCCTTTCCTAATAAAATGAGGAAATTGCATCGCATTG
TCTGAGTAGGTGTCATTCTATTCTGGGGGGTGGGGTGGGGCAGGACAGCAAGGGGGAGGATTGGGAAGAC
AATAGCAGGCATGCTGGGGATGCGGTGGGCTCTATGGCTTCTGAGGCGGAAAGAACCAGCTGGGGCTCTA
GGGGGTATCCCC
[124 nt withheld, positions 2043-2166]
C
[91 nt withheld, positions 2168-2258]
A
[49 nt withheld, positions 2260-2308]
CCTTTGACGTTGGAGTCCACGTTCTTT
[37 nt withheld, positions 2336-2372]
ACCCTATCTCGGTCTATTCTTTTGATTTATAAGGGATTTTGCCGATTTCGGCCTATTGGTTAAAAAATGA
GCTGATTTAACAAAAATTTAACGCGAATTAATTCTGTGGAATGTGTGTCAGTTAGGGTGTGGAAAGTCCC
CAGGCTCCCCAGCAGGCAGAAGTATGCAAAGCATGCATCTCAATTAGTCAGCAACCAGGTGTGGAAAGTC
CCCAGGCTCCCCAGCAGGCAGAAGTATGCAAAGCATGCATCTCAATTAGTCAGCAACCATAGTCCCGCCC
CTAACTCCGCCCATCCCGCCCCTAACTCCGCCCAGTTCCGCCCATTCTCCGCCCCATGGCTGACTAATTT
TTTTTATTTATGCAGAGGCCGAGGCCGCCTCTGCCTCTGAGCTATTCCAGAAGTAGTGAGGAGGCTTTTT
TGGAGGCCTAGGCTTTTGCAAAAAGCTCCCGGGAGCTTGTATATCCATTTTCGGATCTGATCAGCACGTG
TTGACAATTAATCATCGGCATAGTATATCGGCATAGTATAATACGACAAGGTGAGGAACTAAACCATGGC
CAAGTTGACCAGTGCCGTTCCGGTGCTCACCGCGCGCGACGTCGCCGGAGCGGTCGAGTTCTGGACCGAC
CGGCTCGGGTTCTCCCGGGACTTCGTGGAGGACGACTTCGCCGGTGTGGTCCGGGACGACGTGACCCTGT
TCATCAGCGCGGTCCAGGACCAGGTGGTGCCGGACAACACCCTGGCCTGGGTGTGGGTGCGCGGCCTGGA
CGAGCTGTACGCCGAGTGGTCGGAGGTCGTGTCCACGAACTTCCGGGACGCCTCCGGGCCGGCCATGACC
GAGATCGGCGAGCAGCCGTGGGGGCGGGAGTTCGCCCTGCGCGACCCGGCCGGCAACTGCGTGCACTTCG
TGGCCGAGGAGCAGGACTGACACGTGCTACGAGATTTCGATTCCACCGCCGCCTTCTATGAAAGGTTGGG
CTTCGGAATCGTTTTCCGGGACGCCGGCTGGATGATCCTCCAGCGCGGGGATCTCATGCTGGAGTTCTTC
GCCCACCCCAACTTGTTTATTGCAGCTTATAATGGTTACAAATAAAGCAATAGCATCACAAATTTCACAA
ATAAAGCATTTTTTTCACTGCATTCTAGTTGTGGTTTGTCCAAACTCATCAATGTATCTTATCATGTCTG
TATACCGTCGACCTCTAGCTAGAGCTTGGCGTAATCATGGTCATAGCTGTTTCCTGTGTGAAATTGTTAT
CCGCTCACAATTCCACACAACATACGAGCCGGAAGCATAAAGTGTAAAGCCTGGGGTGCCTAATGAGTGA
GCTAACTTACATTAATTGCGTTGCGCTCACTGCCCGCTTTCCAGTCGGGAAACCTGTCGTGCCAGCTGCA
TTAATGAATCGGCCAACGCGCGGGGAGAGGCGGTTTGCGTATTGGGCGCTCTTCCGCTTCCTCGCTCACT
GACTCGCTGCGCTCGGTCGTTCGGCTGCGGCGAGCGGTATCAGCTCACTCAAAGGCGGTAATACGGTTAT
CCACAGAATCAGGGGATAACGCAGGAAAGAACATGTGAGCAAAAGGCCAGCAAAAGGCCAGGAACCGTAA
AAAGGCCGCGTTGCTGGCGTTTTTCCATAGGCTCCGCCCCCCTGACGAGCATCACAAAAATCGACGCTCA
AGTCAGAGGTGGCGAAACCCGACAGGACTATAAAGATACCAGGCGTTTCCCCCTGGAAGCTCCCTCGTGC
GCTCTCCTGTTCCGACCCTGCCGCTTACCGGATACCTGTCCGCCTTTCTCCCTTCGGGAAGCGTGGCGCT
TTCTCATAGCTCACGCTGTAGGTATCTCAGTTCGGTGTAGGTCGTTCGCTCCAAGCTGGGCTGTGTGCAC
GAACCCCCCGTTCAGCCCGACCGCTGCGCCTTATCCGGTAACTATCGTCTTGAGTCCAACCCGGTAAGAC
ACGACTTATCGCCACTGGCAGCAGCCACTGGTAACAGGATTAGCAGAGCGAGGTATGTAGGCGGTGCTAC
AGAGTTCTTGAAGTGGTGGCCTAACTACGGCTACACTAGAAGAACAGTATTTGGTATCTGCGCTCTGCTG
AAGCCAGTTACCTTCGGAAAAAGAGTTGGTAGCTCTTGATCCGGCAAACAAACCACCGCTGGTAGCGGTG
GTTTTTTTGTTTGCAAGCAGCAGATTACGCGCAGAAAAAAAGGATCTCAAGAAGATCCTTTGATCTTTTC
TACGGGGTCTGACGCTCAGTGGAACGAAAACTCACGTTAAGGGATTTTGGTCATGAGATTATCAAAAAGG
ATCTTCACCTAGATCCTTTTAAATTAAAAATGAAGTTTTAAATCAATCTAAAGTATATATGAGTAAACTT
GGTCTGACAGTTACCAATGCTTAATCAGTGAGGCACCTATCTCAGCGATCTGTCTATTTCGTTCATCCAT
AGTTGCCTGACTCCCCGTCGTGTAGATAACTACGATACGGGAGGGCTTACCATCTGGCCCCAGTGCTGCA
ATGATACCGCGAGACCCACGCTCACCGGCTCCAGATTTATCAGCAATAAACCAGCCAGCCGGAAGGGCCG
AGCGCAGAAGTGGTCCTGCAACTTTATCCGCCTCCATCCAGTCTATTAATTGTTGCCGGGAAGCTAGAGT
AAGTAGTTCGCCAGTTAATAGTTTGCGCAACGTTGTTGCCATTGCTACAGGCATCGTGGTGTCACGCTCG
TCGTTTGGTATGGCTTCATTCAGCTCCGGTTCCCAACGATCAAGGCGAGTTACATGATCCCCCATGTTGT
GCAAAAAAGCGGTTAGCTCCTTCGGTCCTCCGATCGTTGTCAGAAGTAAGTTGGCCGCAGTGTTATCACT
CATGGTTATGGCAGCACTGCATAATTCTCTTACTGTCATGCCATCCGTAAGATGCTTTTCTGTGACTGGT
GAGTACTCAACCAAGTCATTCTGAGAATAGTGTATGCGGCGACCGAGTTGCTCTTGCCCGGCGTCAATAC
GGGATAATACCGCGCCACATAGCAGAACTTTAAAAGTGCTCATCATTGGAAAACGTTCTTCGGGGCGAAA
ACTCTCAAGGATCTTACCGCTGTTGAGATCCAGTTCGATGTAACCCACTCGTGCACCCAACTGATCTTCA
GCATCTTTTACTTTCACCAGCGTTTCTGGGTGAGCAAAAACAGGAAGGCAAAATGCCGCAAAAAAGGGAA
TAAGGGCGACACGGAAATGTTGAATACTCATACTCTTCCTTTTTCAATATTATTGAAGCATTTATCAGGG
TTATTGTCTCATGAGCGGATACATATTTGAATGTATTTAGAAAAATAAACAAATAGGGGTTCCGCGCACA
TTTCCCCGAAAAGTGCCACCTGACGTCGACGGATCGGGAGATCTCCCG
Features (pLannotate 1.2.2; 21 found; start..end, strand, type, name):
      7..59      -  misc_feature   bom (fragment): basis of mobility region from pBR322
    214..593     +  enhancer       CMV enhancer: human cytomegalovirus immediate early enhancer
    594..797     +  promoter       CMV promoter: human cytomegalovirus (CMV) immediate early promoter
    793..826     +  LTR            5' LTR (truncated) (fragment): truncated 5' long terminal repeat (LTR) from HIV-1
    842..860     +  promoter       T7 promoter: promoter for bacteriophage T7 RNA polymerase
   1730..1750    +  CDS            FLAG (fragment): FLAG® epitope tag, followed by an enterokinase cleavage site
   1773..1997    +  polyA_signal   bGH poly(A) signal: bovine growth hormone polyadenylation signal
   2001..2022    +  promoter       SV40 promoter (fragment): SV40 enhancer and early promoter
   2043..2471    +  rep_origin     f1 ori (sequence partly withheld): f1 bacteriophage origin of replication; arrow indicates direction of (+) strand synthesis
   2485..2814    +  promoter       SV40 promoter: SV40 enhancer and early promoter
   2862..2909    +  promoter       EM7 promoter: synthetic bacterial promoter&nbsp
   2928..3302    +  CDS            BleoR: antibiotic-binding protein; Sh ble from Streptoalloteichus hindustanus; confers resistance to bleomycin, phleomycin, and Zeocin™
   3312..3437    +  CDS            ble (fragment): BLE_KLEPN - Experimental evidence at protein level: Swiss-Prot protein existence level 1. Binding protein with a strong affinity to the bleomycin family of antibiotics. Binds to CL990; an antimitotic-antibiotic compound. From Klebsiella pneumoniae.
   3432..3553    +  polyA_signal   SV40 poly(A) signal: SV40 polyadenylation signal
   3626..3642    -  protein_bind   lac operator: The lac repressor binds to the lac operator to inhibit transcription in E. coli. This inhibition can be relieved by adding lactose or isopropyl-β-D-thiogalactopyranoside (IPTG). lac repressor encoded by lacI
   3650..3680    -  promoter       lac promoter: promoter for the E. coli lac operon
   3695..3716    -  protein_bind   CAP binding site: CAP binding activates transcription in the presence of cAMP. E. coli catabolite activator protein
   3729..3821    -  CDS            lacI (fragment): lac repressor; lacI; The lac repressor binds to the lac operator to inhibit transcription in E. coli. This inhibition can be relieved by adding lactose or isopropyl-β-D-thiogalactopyranoside (IPTG).
   4004..4592    -  rep_origin     ori: high-copy-number ColE1/pMB1/pBR322/pUC origin of replication
   4763..5623    -  CDS            AmpR: β-lactamase; bla; confers resistance to ampicillin, carbenicillin, and related antibiotics
   5624..5728    -  promoter       AmpR promoter: bla
