[The description below was written by a language model from this plasmid's Addgene catalogue record and pLannotate feature annotations shown in this document.]
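Description:
pST_Baker_TJ_190 (pBS0298) is a 5,780-nt mammalian expression plasmid built on a backbone recorded as YK 02. It carries an 870-bp Gibson-cloned insert encoding Baker_TJ_190, a de novo designed synthetic protein. It is propagated in E. coli as a high-copy plasmid through a ColE1/pUC-type origin and selected with ampicillin via the β-lactamase gene and its native promoter. An f1 origin is also present, which allows single-stranded DNA production. Remnants of lac regulatory sequence (lac promoter, operator, CAP site and a lacI fragment) and a bom fragment are backbone carry-over.

The expression cassette is driven by the human cytomegalovirus immediate-early enhancer and promoter, followed by a T7 promoter. It ends with the bovine growth hormone polyadenylation signal. The feature table does not annotate the designed open reading frame itself, but the unannotated interval between the T7 promoter and the poly(A) signal is where the insert would be expected to lie. A FLAG epitope fragment sits at the end of that interval, which suggests a C-terminal tag for detection, although the catalogue fields do not list a tag. A short hit annotated as a truncated HIV-1 LTR fragment next to the CMV promoter is probably only a sequence-similarity match, not a functional viral element. A second cassette places the Sh ble (BleoR) gene under both the SV40 early promoter and the bacterial EM7 promoter, with an SV40 poly(A) signal. This arrangement permits Zeocin selection in mammalian cells or bacteria.

The depositor describes the plasmid as a tool for expressing Baker_TJ_190 in mammalian cells. The protein was among the top performers in an apoptosis assay, protecting cells from apoptosis, and pSecTag2 B served as the negative control for that assay.
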