Addgene plasmid #185162: pST_Baker_TJ_190 (pBS0298)
Purpose: For the mammalian expression of the synthetic protein Baker_TJ_190. This is one of the top performing targets in our apoptosis assay (it protected from apoptosis).
Depositing lab: Pamela Silver. Depositing organization: Harvard Medical School. Publication: Natural and Designed Proteins Inspired by Extremotolerant Organisms Can Form Condensates and Attenuate Apoptosis in Human Cells. Veling MT, Nguyen DT, Thadani NN, Oster ME, Rollins NJ, Brock KP, Bethel NP, Lim S, Baker D, Way JC, Marks DS, Chang RL, Silver PA. ACS Synth Biol. 2022 Mar 18;11(3):1292-1302. doi: 10.1021/acssynbio.1c00572. Epub 2022 Feb 18. PubMed 35176859.
Backbone
  Vector backbone: YK 02
  Vector type: Mammalian Expression
Growth in bacteria
  Bacterial resistance: Ampicillin, 100 μg/mL
  Growth temperature: 37°C
  Growth strain: DH5alpha
  Copy number: High Copy
Gene/Insert
  Gene/Insert name: Baker_TJ_190
  Species: De novo
  Insert size (bp): 870
  Cloning method: Gibson Cloning
Terms and licenses: Academic/Nonprofit Terms; Industry Terms: Not Available to Industry
Depositor comments: This is one of the top performing targets in our apoptosis assay (it protected from apoptosis). See supplemental table 2 in our paper to see its performance in our assay. The negative control for this assay is pSecTag2 B which can be obtained from Thermo here https://www.thermofisher.com/order/catalog/product/V90020
How to cite: pST_Baker_TJ_190 (pBS0298) was a gift from Pamela Silver (Addgene plasmid # 185162 ; http://n2t.net/addgene:185162 ; RRID:Addgene_185162)
